>Addgene plasmid #115684 | pLV-pGK-Nluc-Fluc-NLS-P2A-H2B-mCherry-IRES-Hygro | addgene full sequence | sequence record 224735 | Addgene NGS Result
GAGAGACAGAGACAGATCCATTCGATTAGTGAACGGATCTCGACGGTATCGGTTAACTTTTAAAAGAAAA
GGGGGGATTGGGGGGTACAGTGCAGGGGAAAGAATAGTAGACATAATAGCAACAGACATACAAACTAAAG
AATTACAAAAACAAATTACAAAAATTCAAAATTTTATCGATCACGAGACTAGCCTCGAGAAGCTTGATAT
CGAATTCCACGGGGTTGGGGTTGCGCCTTTTCCAAGGCAGCCCTGGGTTTGCGCAGGGACGCGGCTGCTC
TGGGCGTGGTTCCGGGAAACGCAGCGGCGCCGACCCTGGGTCTCGCACATTCTTCACGTCCGTTCGCAGC
GTCACCCGGATCTTCGCCGCTACCCTTGTGGGCCCCCCGGCGACGCTTCCTGCTCCGCCCCTAAGTCGGG
AAGGTTCCTTGCGGTTCGCGGCGTGCCGGACGTGACAAACGGAAGCCGCACGTCTCACTAGTACCCTCGC
AGACGGACAGCGCCAGGGAGCAATGGCAGCGCGCCGACCGCGATGGGCTGTGGCCAATAGCGGCTGCTCA
GCAGGGCGCGCCGAGAGCAGCGGCCGGGAAGGGGCGGTGCGGGAGGCGGGGTGTGGGGCGGTAGTGTGGG
CCCTGTTCCTGCCCGCGCGGTGTTCCGCATTCTGCAAGCCTCCGGAGCGCACGTCGGCAGTCGGCTCCCT
CGTTGACCGAATCACCGACCTCTCTCCCCAGGGGGATCCATGGTCTTCACACTCGAAGATTTCGTTGGGG
ACTGGCGACAGACAGCCGGCTACAACCTGGACCAAGTCCTTGAACAGGGAGGTGTGTCCAGTTTGTTTCA
GAATCTCGGGGTGTCCGTAACTCCGATCCAAAGGATTGTCCTGAGCGGTGAAAATGGGCTGAAGATCGAC
ATCCATGTCATCATCCCGTATGAAGGTCTGAGCGGCGACCAAATGGGCCAGATCGAAAAAATTTTTAAGG
TGGTGTACCCTGTGGATGATCATCACTTTAAGGTGATCCTGCACTATGGCACACTGGTAATCGACGGGGT
TACGCCGAACATGATCGACTATTTCGGACGGCCGTATGAAGGCATCGCCGTGTTCGACGGCAAAAAGATC
ACTGTAACAGGGACCCTGTGGAACGGCAACAAAATTATCGACGAGCGCCTGATCAACCCCGACGGCTCCC
TGCTGTTCCGAGTAACCATCAACGGAGTGACCGGCTGGCGGCTGTGCGAACGCATTCTGGCGGTCGACAT
GGAAGATGCCAAAAACATTAAGAAGGGCCCAGCGCCATTCTACCCACTCGAAGACGGGACCGCCGGCGAG
CAGCTGCACAAAGCCATGAAGCGCTACGCCCTGGTGCCCGGCACCATCGCCTTTACCGACGCACATATCG
AGGTGGACATTACCTACGCCGAGTACTTCGAGATGAGCGTTCGGCTGGCAGAAGCTATGAAGCGCTATGG
GCTGAATACAAACCATCGGATCGTGGTGTGCAGCGAGAATAGCTTGCAGTTCTTCATGCCCGTGTTGGGT
GCCCTGTTCATCGGTGTGGCTGTGGCCCCAGCTAACGACATCTACAACGAGCGCGAGCTGCTGAACAGCA
TGGGCATCAGCCAGCCCACCGTCGTATTCGTGAGCAAGAAAGGGCTGCAAAAGATCCTCAACGTGCAAAA
GAAGCTACCGATCATACAAAAGATCATCATCATGGATAGCAAGACCGACTACCAGGGCTTCCAAAGCATG
TACACCTTCGTGACTTCCCATTTGCCACCCGGCTTCAACGAGTACGACTTCGTGCCCGAGAGCTTCGACC
GGGACAAAACCATCGCCCTGATCATGAACAGTAGTGGCAGTACCGGATTGCCCAAGGGCGTAGCCCTACC
GCACCGCACCGCTTGTGTCCGATTCAGTCATGCCCGCGACCCCATCTTCGGCAACCAGATCATCCCCGAC
ACCGCTATCCTCAGCGTGGTGCCATTTCACCACGGCTTCGGCATGTTCACCACGCTGGGCTACTTGATCT
GCGGCTTTCGGGTCGTGCTCATGTACCGCTTCGAGGAGGAGCTATTCTTGCGCAGCTTGCAAGACTATAA
GATTCAATCTGCCCTGCTGGTGCCCACACTATTTAGCTTCTTCGCTAAGAGCACTCTCATCGACAAGTAC
GACCTAAGCAACTTGCACGAGATCGCCAGCGGCGGGGCGCCGCTCAGCAAGGAGGTAGGTGAGGCCGTGG
CCAAACGCTTCCACCTACCAGGCATCCGCCAGGGCTACGGCCTGACAGAAACAACCAGCGCCATTCTGAT
CACCCCCGAAGGGGACGACAAGCCTGGCGCAGTAGGCAAGGTGGTGCCCTTCTTCGAGGCTAAGGTGGTG
GACTTGGACACCGGTAAGACACTGGGTGTGAACCAGCGCGGCGAGCTGTGCGTCCGTGGCCCCATGATCA
TGAGCGGCTACGTTAACAACCCCGAGGCTACAAACGCTCTCATCGACAAGGACGGCTGGCTGCACAGCGG
CGACATCGCCTACTGGGACGAGGACGAGCACTTCTTCATCGTGGACCGGCTGAAGAGCCTGATCAAATAC
AAGGGCTACCAGGTAGCCCCAGCCGAACTGGAGAGCATCCTGCTGCAACACCCCAACATCTTCGACGCCG
GGGTCGCCGGCCTGCCCGACGACGATGCCGGCGAGCTGCCCGCCGCAGTCGTCGTGCTGGAACACGGTAA
AACCATGACCGAGAAGGAGATCGTGGACTATGTGGCCAGCCAGGTTACAACCGCCAAGAAGCTGCGCGGT
GGTGTTGTGTTCGTGGACGAGGTGCCTAAAGGACTGACCGGCAAGTTGGACGCCCGCAAGATCCGCGAGA
TTCTCATTAAGGCCAAGAAGGGCGGCAAGATCGCCGTGAATTGGCCTCCAAAAAAGAAGAGAAAGGTAAT
CGATGGAAGCGGAGCTACTAACTTCAGCCTGCTGAAGCAGGCTGGAGACGTGGAGGAGAACCCTGGACCT
TCTAGA
[378 nt withheld, positions 3017-3394]
GATCCGATGGTGAGCAAGGGCGAGGAGGATAACATGGCCATCATCAAGGAGTTCATGCGCTTCAAGGTGC
ACATGGAGGGCTCCGTGAACGGCCACGAGTTCGAGATCGAGGGCGAGGGCGAGGGCCGCCCCTACGAGGG
CACCCAGACCGCCAAGCTGAAGGTGACCAAGGGTGGCCCCCTGCCCTTCGCCTGGGACATCCTGTCCCCT
CAGTTCATGTACGGCTCCAAGGCCTACGTGAAGCACCCCGCCGACATCCCCGACTACTTGAAGCTGTCCT
TCCCCGAGGGCTTCAAGTGGGAGCGCGTGATGAACTTCGAGGACGGCGGCGTGGTGACCGTGACCCAGGA
CTCCTCCCTGCAGGACGGCGAGTTCATCTACAAGGTGAAGCTGCGCGGCACCAACTTCCCCTCCGACGGC
CCCGTAATGCAGAAGAAGACCATGGGCTGGGAGGCCTCCTCCGAGCGGATGTACCCCGAGGACGGCGCCC
TGAAGGGCGAGATCAAGCAGAGGCTGAAGCTGAAGGACGGCGGCCACTACGACGCTGAGGTCAAGACCAC
CTACAAGGCCAAGAAGCCCGTGCAGCTGCCCGGCGCCTACAACGTCAACATCAAGTTGGACATCACCTCC
CACAACGAGGACTACACCATCGTGGAACAGTACGAACGCGCCGAGGGCCGCCACTCCACCGGCGGCATGG
ACGAGCTGTACAAGTAACCCGGGAGAATAAGGACCGCCCCTCTCCCTCCCCCCCCCCTAACGTTACTGGC
CGAAGCCGCTTGGAATAAGGCCGGTGTGCGTTTGTCTATATGTTATTTTCCACCATATTGCCGTCTTTTG
GCAATGTGAGGGCCCGGAAACCTGGCCCTGTCTTCTTGACGAGCATTCCTAGGGGTCTTTCCCCTCTCGC
CAAAGGAATGCAAGGTCTGTTGAATGTCGTGAAGGAAGCAGTTCCTCTGGAAGCTTCTTGAAGACAAACA
ACGTCTGTAGCGACCCTTTGCAGGCAGCGGAACCCCCCACCTGGCGACAGGTGCCTCTGCGGCCAAAAGC
CACGTGTATAAGATACACCTGCAAAGGCGGCACAACCCCAGTGCCACGTTGTGAGTTGGATAGTTGTGGA
AAGAGTCAAATGGCTCTCCTCAAGCGTATTCAACAAGGGGCTGAAGGATGCCCAGAAGGTACCCCATTGT
ATGGGATCTGATCTGGGGCCTCGGTACACATGCTTTACATGTGTTTAGTCGAGGTTAAAAAAACGTCTAG
GCCCCCCGAACCACGGGGACGTGGTTTTCCTTTGAAAAACACGATGATAATATGGCCACAACCATGAAAA
AGCCTGAACTCACCGCGACGTCTGTCGAGAAGTTTCTGATCGAAAAGTTCGACAGCGTCTCCGACCTGAT
GCAGCTCTCGGAGGGCGAAGAATCTCGTGCTTTCAGCTTCGATGTAGGAGGGCGTGGATATGTCCTGCGG
GTAAATAGCTGCGCCGATGGTTTCTACAAAGATCGTTATGTTTATCGGCACTTTGCATCGGCCGCGCTCC
CGATTCCGGAAGTGCTTGACATTGGGGAATTCAGCGAGAGCCTGACCTATTGCATCTCCCGCCGTGCACA
GGGTGTCACGTTGCAAGACCTGCCTGAAACCGAACTGCCCGCTGTTCTGCAGCCGGTCGCGGAGGCCATG
GATGCGATCGCTGCGGCCGATCTTAGCCAGACGAGCGGGTTCGGCCCATTCGGACCGCAAGGAATCGGTC
AATACACTACATGGCGTGATTTCATATGCGCGATTGCTGATCCCCATGTGTATCACTGGCAAACTGTGAT
GGACGACACCGTCAGTGCGTCCGTCGCGCAGGCTCTCGATGAGCTGATGCTTTGGGCCGAGGACTGCCCC
GAAGTCCGGCACCTCGTGCACGCGGATTTCGGCTCCAACAATGTCCTGACGGACAATGGCCGCATAACAG
CGGTCATTGACTGGAGCGAGGCGATGTTCGGGGATTCCCAATACGAGGTCGCCAACATCTTCTTCTGGAG
GCCGTGGTTGGCTTGTATGGAGCAGCAGACGCGCTACTTCGAGCGGAGGCATCCGGAGCTTGCAGGATCG
CCGCGGCTCCGGGCGTATATGCTCCGCATTGGTCTTGACCAACTCTATCAGAGCTTGGTTGACGGCAATT
TCGATGATGCAGCTTGGGCGCAGGGTCGATGCGACGCAATCGTCCGATCCGGAGCCGGGACTGTCGGGCG
TACACAAATCGCCCGCAGAAGCGCGGCCGTCTGGACCGATGGCTGTGTAGAAGTACTCGCCGATAGTGGA
AACCGACGCCCCAGCACTCGTCCGAGGGCAAAGGAATAGTAAGCTAGCCGACAATCAACCTCTGGATTAC
AAAATTTGTGAAAGATTGACTGGTATTCTTAACTATGTTGCTCCTTTTACGCTATGTGGATACGCTGCTT
TAATGCCTTTGTATCATGCTATTGCTTCCCGTATGGCTTTCATTTTCTCCTCCTTGTATAAATCCTGGTT
GCTGTCTCTTTATGAGGAGTTGTGGCCCGTTGTCAGGCAACGTGGCGTGGTGTGCACTGTGTTTGCTGAC
GCAACCCCCACTGGTTGGGGCATTGCCACCACCTGTCAGCTCCTTTCCGGGACTTTCGCTTTCCCCCTCC
CTATTGCCACGGCGGAACTCATCGCCGCCTGCCTTGCCCGCTGCTGGACAGGGGCTCGGCTGTTGGGCAC
TGACAATTCCGTGGTGTTGTCGGGGAAGCTGACGTCCTTTCCATGGCTGCTCGCCTGTGTTGCCACCTGG
ATTCTGCGCGGGACGTCCTTCTGCTACGTCCCTTCGGCCCTCAATCCAGCGGACCTTCCTTCCCGCGGCC
TGCTGCCGGCTCTGCGGCCTCTTCCGCGTCTTCGCCTTCGCCCTCAGACGAGTCGGATCTCCCTTTGGGC
CGCCTCCCCGCCTGGAATTCGAGCTCGGTACCTTTAAGACCAATGACTTACAAGGCAGCTGTAGATCTTA
GCCACTTTTTAAAAGAAAAGGGGGGACTGGAAGGGCTAATTCACTCCCAACGAAGACAAGATCTGCTTTT
TGCTTGTACTGGGTCTCTCTGGTTAGACCAGATCTGAGCCTGGGAGCTCTCTGGCTAACTAGGGAACCCA
CTGCTTAAGCCTCAATAAAGCTTGCCTTGAGTGCTTCAAGTAGTGTGTGCCCGTCTGTTGTGTGACTCTG
GTAACTAGAGATCCCTCAGACCCTTTTAGTCAGTGTGGAAAATCTCTAGCAGTAGTAGTTCATGTCATCT
TATTATTCAGTATTTATAACTTGCAAAGAAATGAATATCAGAGAGTGAGAGGAACTTGTTTATTGCAGCT
TATAATGGTTACAAATAAAGCAATAGCATCACAAATTTCACAAATAAAGCATTTTTTTCACTGCATTCTA
GTTGTGGTTTGTCCAAACTCATCAATGTATCTTATCATGTCTGGCTCTAGCTATCCCGCCCCTAACTCCG
CCCATCCCGCCCCTAACTCCGCCCAGTTCCGCCCATTCTCCGCCCCATGGCTGACTAATTTTTTTTATTT
ATGCAGAGGCCGAGGCCGCCTCGGCCTCTGAGCTATTCCAGAAGTAGTGAGGAGGCTTTTTTGGAGGCCT
AGGGACGTACCCAATTCGCCCTATAGTGAGTCGTATTACGCGCGCTCACTGGCCGTCGTTTTACAACGTC
GTGACTGGGAAAACCCTGGCGTTACCCAACTTAATCGCCTTGCAGCACATCCCCCTTTCGCCAGCTGGCG
TAATAGCGAAGAGGCCCGCACCGATCGCCCTTCCCAACAGTTGCGCAGCCTGAATGGCGAATGGG
[124 nt withheld, positions 7240-7363]
C
[91 nt withheld, positions 7365-7455]
A
[49 nt withheld, positions 7457-7505]
CCTTTGACGTTGGAGTCCACGTTCTTT
[37 nt withheld, positions 7533-7569]
ACCCTATCTCGGTCTATTCTTTTGATTTATAAGGGATTTTGCCGATTTCGGCCTATTGGTTAAAAAATGA
GCTGATTTAACAAAAATTTAACGCGAATTTTAACAAAATATTAACGCTTACAATTTAGGTGGCACTTTTC
GGGGAAATGTGCGCGGAACCCCTATTTGTTTATTTTTCTAAATACATTCAAATATGTATCCGCTCATGAG
ACAATAACCCTGATAAATGCTTCAATAATATTGAAAAAGGAAGAGTATGAGTATTCAACATTTCCGTGTC
GCCCTTATTCCCTTTTTTGCGGCATTTTGCCTTCCTGTTTTTGCTCACCCAGAAACGCTGGTGAAAGTAA
AAGATGCTGAAGATCAGTTGGGTGCACGAGTGGGTTACATCGAACTGGATCTCAACAGCGGTAAGATCCT
TGAGAGTTTTCGCCCCGAAGAACGTTTTCCAATGATGAGCACTTTTAAAGTTCTGCTATGTGGCGCGGTA
TTATCCCGTATTGACGCCGGGCAAGAGCAACTCGGTCGCCGCATACACTATTCTCAGAATGACTTGGTTG
AGTACTCACCAGTCACAGAAAAGCATCTTACGGATGGCATGACAGTAAGAGAATTATGCAGTGCTGCCAT
AACCATGAGTGATAACACTGCGGCCAACTTACTTCTGACAACGATCGGAGGACCGAAGGAGCTAACCGCT
TTTTTGCACAACATGGGGGATCATGTAACTCGCCTTGATCGTTGGGAACCGGAGCTGAATGAAGCCATAC
CAAACGACGAGCGTGACACCACGATGCCTGTAGCAATGGCAACAACGTTGCGCAAACTATTAACTGGCGA
ACTACTTACTCTAGCTTCCCGGCAACAATTAATAGACTGGATGGAGGCGGATAAAGTTGCAGGACCACTT
CTGCGCTCGGCCCTTCCGGCTGGCTGGTTTATTGCTGATAAATCTGGAGCCGGTGAGCGTGGGTCTCGCG
GTATCATTGCAGCACTGGGGCCAGATGGTAAGCCCTCCCGTATCGTAGTTATCTACACGACGGGGAGTCA
GGCAACTATGGATGAACGAAATAGACAGATCGCTGAGATAGGTGCCTCACTGATTAAGCATTGGTAACTG
TCAGACCAAGTTTACTCATATATACTTTAGATTGATTTAAAACTTCATTTTTAATTTAAAAGGATCTAGG
TGAAGATCCTTTTTGATAATCTCATGACCAAAATCCCTTAACGTGAGTTTTCGTTCCACTGAGCGTCAGA
CCCCGTAGAAAAGATCAAAGGATCTTCTTGAGATCCTTTTTTTCTGCGCGTAATCTGCTGCTTGCAAACA
AAAAAACCACCGCTACCAGCGGTGGTTTGTTTGCCGGATCAAGAGCTACCAACTCTTTTTCCGAAGGTAA
CTGGCTTCAGCAGAGCGCAGATACCAAATACTGTTCTTCTAGTGTAGCCGTAGTTAGGCCACCACTTCAA
GAACTCTGTAGCACCGCCTACATACCTCGCTCTGCTAATCCTGTTACCAGTGGCTGCTGCCAGTGGCGAT
AAGTCGTGTCTTACCGGGTTGGACTCAAGACGATAGTTACCGGATAAGGCGCAGCGGTCGGGCTGAACGG
GGGGTTCGTGCACACAGCCCAGCTTGGAGCGAACGACCTACACCGAACTGAGATACCTACAGCGTGAGCT
ATGAGAAAGCGCCACGCTTCCCGAAGGGAGAAAGGCGGACAGGTATCCGGTAAGCGGCAGGGTCGGAACA
GGAGAGCGCACGAGGGAGCTTCCAGGGGGAAACGCCTGGTATCTTTATAGTCCTGTCGGGTTTCGCCACC
TCTGACTTGAGCGTCGATTTTTGTGATGCTCGTCAGGGGGGCGGAGCCTATGGAAAAACGCCAGCAACGC
GGCCTTTTTACGGTTCCTGGCCTTTTGCTGGCCTTTTGCTCACATGTTCTTTCCTGCGTTATCCCCTGAT
TCTGTGGATAACCGTATTACCGCCTTTGAGTGAGCTGATACCGCTCGCCGCAGCCGAACGACCGAGCGCA
GCGAGTCAGTGAGCGAGGAAGCGGAAGAGCGCCCAATACGCAAACCGCCTCTCCCCGCGCGTTGGCCGAT
TCATTAATGCAGCTGGCACGACAGGTTTCCCGACTGGAAAGCGGGCAGTGAGCGCAACGCAATTAATGTG
AGTTAGCTCACTCATTAGGCACCCCAGGCTTTACACTTTATGCTTCCGGCTCGTATGTTGTGTGGAATTG
TGAGCGGATAACAATTTCACACAGGAAACAGCTATGACCATGATTACGCCAAGCGCGCAATTAACCCTCA
CTAAAGGGAACAAAAGCTGGAGCTGCAAGCTTAATGTAGTCTTATGCAATACTCTTGTAGTCTTGCAACA
TGGTAACGATGAGTTAGCAACATGCCTTACAAGGAGAGAAAAAGCACCGTGCATGCCGATTGGTGGAAGT
AAGGTGGTACGATCGTGCCTTATTAGGAAGGCAACAGACGGGTCTGACATGGATTGGACGAACCACTGAA
TTGCCGCATTGCAGAGATATTGTATTTAAGTGCCTAGCTCGATACATAAACGGGTCTCTCTGGTTAGACC
AGATCTGAGCCTGGGAGCTCTCTGGCTAACTAGGGAACCCACTGCTTAAGCCTCAATAAAGCTTGCCTTG
AGTGCTTCAAGTAGTGTGTGCCCGTCTGTTGTGTGACTCTGGTAACTAGAGATCCCTCAGACCCTTTTAG
TCAGTGTGGAAAATCTCTAGCAGTGGCGCCCGAACAGGGACTTGAAAGCGAAAGGGAAACCAGAGGAGCT
CTCTCGACGCAGGACTCGGCTTGCTGAAGCGCGCACGGCAAGAGGCGAGGGGCGGCGACTGGTGAGTACG
CCAAAAATTTTGACTAGCGGAGGCTAGAAGGAGAGAGATGGGTGCGAGAGCGTCAGTATTAAGCGGGGGA
GAATTAGATCGCGATGGGAAAAAATTCGGTTAAGGCCAGGGGGAAAGAAAAAATATAAATTAAAACATAT
AGTATGGGCAAGCAGGGAGCTAGAACGATTCGCAGTTAATCCTGGCCTGTTAGAAACATCAGAAGGCTGT
AGACAAATACTGGGACAGCTACAACCATCCCTTCAGACAGGATCAGAAGAACTTAGATCATTATATAATA
CAGTAGCAACCCTCTATTGTGTGCATCAAAGGATAGAGATAAAAGACACCAAGGAAGCTTTAGACAAGAT
AGAGGAAGAGCAAAACAAAAGTAAGACCACCGCACAGCAAGCGGCCGCTGATCTTCAGACCTGGAGGAGG
AGATATGAGGGACAATTGGAGAAGTGAATTATATAAATATAAAGTAGTAAAAATTGAACCATTAGGAGTA
GCACCCACCAAGGCAAAGAGAAGAGTGGTGCAGAGAGAAAAAAGAGCAGTGGGAATAGGAGCTTTGTTCC
TTGGGTTCTTGGGAGCAGCAGGAAGCACTATGGGCGCAGCGTCAATGACGCTGACGGTACAGGCCAGACA
ATTATTGTCTGGTATAGTGCAGCAGCAGAACAATTTGCTGAGGGCTATTGAGGCGCAACAGCATCTGTTG
CAACTCACAGTCTGGGGCATCAAGCAGCTCCAGGCAAGAATCCTGGCTGTGGAAAGATACCTAAAGGATC
AACAGCTCCTGGGGATTTGGGGTTGCTCTGGAAAACTCATTTGCACCACTGCTGTGCCTTGGAATGCTAG
TTGGAGTAATAAATCTCTGGAACAGATTTGGAATCACACGACCTGGATGGAGTGGGACAGAGAAATTAAC
AATTACACAAGCTTAATACACTCCTTAATTGAAGAATCGCAAAACCAGCAAGAAAAGAATGAACAAGAAT
TATTGGAATTAGATAAATGGGCAAGTTTGTGGAATTGGTTTAACATAACAAATTGGCTGTGGTATATAAA
ATTATTCATAATGATAGTAGGAGGCTTGGTAGGTTTAAGAATAGTTTTTGCTGTACTTTCTATAGTGAAT
AGAGTTAGGCAGGGATATTCACCATTATCGTTTCAGACCCACCTCCCAACCCCGAGGGGACCCGACAGGC
CCGAAGGAATAGAAGAAGAAGGTGGAGA
Features (pLannotate 1.2.2; 32 found; start..end, strand, type, name):
     58..175     +  misc_feature   cPPT/CTS: central polypurine tract and central termination sequence of HIV-1
    195..218     -  misc_feature   MCS (fragment): pBluescript multiple cloning site
    221..731     +  promoter       hPGK promoter: human phosphoglycerate kinase 1 promoter
    740..1252    +  CDS            Nluc: NanoLuc® luciferase human codon-optimized
   1259..2908    +  CDS            luciferase: firefly luciferase synthetic luc2 version of the luciferase gene
   2918..2938    +  CDS            SV40 NLS: nuclear localization signal of SV40 (simian virus 40) large T antigen
   3017..3394    +  CDS            H2B (sequence withheld): human histone H2B; HIST1H2BJ
   3401..4108    +  CDS            mCherry: mCherry is a basic (constitutively fluorescent) red fluorescent protein published in 2004, derived from Discosoma sp.. It is reported to be a very rapidly-maturing monomer with low acid sensitivity.
   4131..4717    +  misc_feature   IRES2: internal ribosome entry site (IRES) of the encephalomyocarditis virus (EMCV)
   4718..5743    +  CDS            HygR: aminoglycoside phosphotransferase from E. coli; aph(4)-Ia; confers resistance to hygromycin
   5757..6345    +  misc_feature   WPRE: woodchuck hepatitis virus posttranscriptional regulatory element
   6362..6430    +  CDS            nef (fragment): NEF_HV1Z2 - Experimental evidence at protein level: Swiss-Prot protein existence level 1. Extracellular Nef protein targets CD4(+) T-lymphocytes for apoptosis by interacting with CXCR4 surface receptors. From Human immunodeficiency virus type 1 group M subtype D (isolate Z2/CDC-Z34) (HIV-1).
   6432..6665    +  LTR            3' LTR (ΔU3): self-inactivating 3' long terminal repeat (LTR) from HIV-1
   6737..6858    +  polyA_signal   SV40 poly(A) signal: SV40 polyadenylation signal
   6898..7033    +  rep_origin     SV40 ori: SV40 origin of replication
   7054..7072    -  promoter       T7 promoter: promoter for bacteriophage T7 RNA polymerase
   7080..7235    +  CDS            lacZα (fragment): LacZα fragment of β-galactosidase; lacZ fragment
   7240..7668    +  rep_origin     f1 ori (sequence partly withheld): f1 bacteriophage origin of replication; arrow indicates direction of (+) strand synthesis
   7721..7825    +  promoter       AmpR promoter: bla
   7826..8686    +  CDS            AmpR: β-lactamase; bla; confers resistance to ampicillin, carbenicillin, and related antibiotics
   8857..9445    +  rep_origin     ori: high-copy-number ColE1/pMB1/pBR322/pUC origin of replication
   9628..9720    +  CDS            lacI (fragment): lac repressor; lacI; The lac repressor binds to the lac operator to inhibit transcription in E. coli. This inhibition can be relieved by adding lactose or isopropyl-β-D-thiogalactopyranoside (IPTG).
   9733..9754    +  protein_bind   CAP binding site: CAP binding activates transcription in the presence of cAMP. E. coli catabolite activator protein
   9769..9799    +  promoter       lac promoter: promoter for the E. coli lac operon
   9803..9825    +  protein_bind   lac operator (fragment): The lac repressor binds to the lac operator to inhibit transcription in E. coli. This inhibition can be relieved by adding lactose or isopropyl-β-D-thiogalactopyranoside (IPTG). lac repressor encoded by lacI
   9868..9886    +  promoter       T3 promoter: promoter for bacteriophage T3 RNA polymerase
   9914..10140   +  promoter       RSV promoter: Rous sarcoma virus enhancer/promoter
  10141..10321   +  LTR            5' LTR (truncated): truncated 5' long terminal repeat (LTR) from HIV-1
  10368..10493   +  misc_feature   HIV-1 Ψ: packaging signal of human immunodeficiency virus type 1
  10477..10840   +  CDS            HIV-1 gag (fragment): gag protein from human immunodeficiency virus 1; gag
  10986..11219   +  misc_feature   RRE: The Rev response element (RRE) of HIV-1 allows for Rev-dependent mRNA export from the nucleus to the cytoplasm.
  11596..39      +  CDS            Rev (fragment) (across the origin): human immunodeficiency virus 1 (HIV-1) Rev protein; rev; enhances nuclear export of unspliced and incompletely spliced viral mRNAs
