>Addgene plasmid #115684 | pLV-pGK-Nluc-Fluc-NLS-P2A-H2B-mCherry-IRES-Hygro | depositor full sequence | sequence record 224742 | pLV-pGK-Nluc-Fluc-NLS-P2A-H2B-mCherry-IRES-Hygro sequence 11654 bps
TGGAAGGGCTAATTCACTCCCAACGAAGACAAGATCTGCTTTTTGCTTGTACTGGGTCTCTCTGGTTAGA
CCAGATCTGAGCCTGGGAGCTCTCTGGCTAACTAGGGAACCCACTGCTTAAGCCTCAATAAAGCTTGCCT
TGAGTGCTTCAAGTAGTGTGTGCCCGTCTGTTGTGTGACTCTGGTAACTAGAGATCCCTCAGACCCTTTT
AGTCAGTGTGGAAAATCTCTAGCAGTAGTAGTTCATGTCATCTTATTATTCAGTATTTATAACTTGCAAA
GAAATGAATATCAGAGAGTGAGAGGAACTTGTTTATTGCAGCTTATAATGGTTACAAATAAAGCAATAGC
ATCACAAATTTCACAAATAAAGCATTTTTTTCACTGCATTCTAGTTGTGGTTTGTCCAAACTCATCAATG
TATCTTATCATGTCTGGCTCTAGCTATCCCGCCCCTAACTCCGCCCAGTTCCGCCCATTCTCCGCCCCAT
GGCTGACTAATTTTTTTTATTTATGCAGAGGCCGAGGCCGCCTCGGCCTCTGAGCTATTCCAGAAGTAGT
GAGGAGGCTTTTTTGGAGGCCTAGGCTTTTGCGTCGAGACGTACCCAATTCGCCCTATAGTGAGTCGTAT
TACGCGCGCTCACTGGCCGTCGTTTTACAACGTCGTGACTGGGAAAACCCTGGCGTTACCCAACTTAATC
GCCTTGCAGCACATCCCCCTTTCGCCAGCTGGCGTAATAGCGAAGAGGCCCGCACCGATCGCCCTTCCCA
ACAGTTGCGCAGCCTGAATGGCGAATGGCGCG
[124 nt withheld, positions 803-926]
C
[91 nt withheld, positions 928-1018]
A
[49 nt withheld, positions 1020-1068]
CCTTTGACGTTGGAGTCCACGTTCTTT
[37 nt withheld, positions 1096-1132]
ACCCTATCTCGGTCTATTCTTTTGATTTATAAGGGATTTTGCCGATTTCGGCCTATTGGTTAAAAAATGA
GCTGATTTAACAAAAATTTAACGCGAATTTTAACAAAATATTAACGTTTACAATTTCCCAGGTGGCACTT
TTCGGGGAAATGTGCGCGGAACCCCTATTTGTTTATTTTTCTAAATACATTCAAATATGTATCCGCTCAT
GAGACAATAACCCTGATAAATGCTTCAATAATATTGAAAAAGGAAGAGTATGAGTATTCAACATTTCCGT
GTCGCCCTTATTCCCTTTTTTGCGGCATTTTGCCTTCCTGTTTTTGCTCACCCAGAAACGCTGGTGAAAG
TAAAAGATGCTGAAGATCAGTTGGGTGCACGAGTGGGTTACATCGAACTGGATCTCAACAGCGGTAAGAT
CCTTGAGAGTTTTCGCCCCGAAGAACGTTTTCCAATGATGAGCACTTTTAAAGTTCTGCTATGTGGCGCG
GTATTATCCCGTATTGACGCCGGGCAAGAGCAACTCGGTCGCCGCATACACTATTCTCAGAATGACTTGG
TTGAGTACTCACCAGTCACAGAAAAGCATCTTACGGATGGCATGACAGTAAGAGAATTATGCAGTGCTGC
CATAACCATGAGTGATAACACTGCGGCCAACTTACTTCTGACAACGATCGGAGGACCGAAGGAGCTAACC
GCTTTTTTGCACAACATGGGGGATCATGTAACTCGCCTTGATCGTTGGGAACCGGAGCTGAATGAAGCCA
TACCAAACGACGAGCGTGACACCACGATGCCTGTAGCAATGGCAACAACGTTGCGCAAACTATTAACTGG
CGAACTACTTACTCTAGCTTCCCGGCAACAATTAATAGACTGGATGGAGGCGGATAAAGTTGCAGGACCA
CTTCTGCGCTCGGCCCTTCCGGCTGGCTGGTTTATTGCTGATAAATCTGGAGCCGGTGAGCGTGGGTCTC
GCGGTATCATTGCAGCACTGGGGCCAGATGGTAAGCCCTCCCGTATCGTAGTTATCTACACGACGGGGAG
TCAGGCAACTATGGATGAACGAAATAGACAGATCGCTGAGATAGGTGCCTCACTGATTAAGCATTGGTAA
CTGTCAGACCAAGTTTACTCATATATACTTTAGATTGATTTAAAACTTCATTTTTAATTTAAAAGGATCT
AGGTGAAGATCCTTTTTGATAATCTCATGACCAAAATCCCTTAACGTGAGTTTTCGTTCCACTGAGCGTC
AGACCCCGTAGAAAAGATCAAAGGATCTTCTTGAGATCCTTTTTTTCTGCGCGTAATCTGCTGCTTGCAA
ACAAAAAAACCACCGCTACCAGCGGTGGTTTGTTTGCCGGATCAAGAGCTACCAACTCTTTTTCCGAAGG
TAACTGGCTTCAGCAGAGCGCAGATACCAAATACTGTCCTTCTAGTGTAGCCGTAGTTAGGCCACCACTT
CAAGAACTCTGTAGCACCGCCTACATACCTCGCTCTGCTAATCCTGTTACCAGTGGCTGCTGCCAGTGGC
GATAAGTCGTGTCTTACCGGGTTGGACTCAAGACGATAGTTACCGGATAAGGCGCAGCGGTCGGGCTGAA
CGGGGGGTTCGTGCACACAGCCCAGCTTGGAGCGAACGACCTACACCGAACTGAGATACCTACAGCGTGA
GCTATGAGAAAGCGCCACGCTTCCCGAAGGGAGAAAGGCGGACAGGTATCCGGTAAGCGGCAGGGTCGGA
ACAGGAGAGCGCACGAGGGAGCTTCCAGGGGGAAACGCCTGGTATCTTTATAGTCCTGTCGGGTTTCGCC
ACCTCTGACTTGAGCGTCGATTTTTGTGATGCTCGTCAGGGGGGCGGAGCCTATGGAAAAACGCCAGCAA
CGCGGCCTTTTTACGGTTCCTGGCCTTTTGCTGGCCTTTTGCTCACATGTTCTTTCCTGCGTTATCCCCT
GATTCTGTGGATAACCGTATTACCGCCTTTGAGTGAGCTGATACCGCTCGCCGCAGCCGAACGACCGAGC
GCAGCGAGTCAGTGAGCGAGGAAGCGGAAGAGCGCCCAATACGCAAACCGCCTCTCCCCGCGCGTTGGCC
GATTCATTAATGCAGCTGGCACGACAGGTTTCCCGACTGGAAAGCGGGCAGTGAGCGCAACGCAATTAAT
GTGAGTTAGCTCACTCATTAGGCACCCCAGGCTTTACACTTTATGCTTCCGGCTCGTATGTTGTGTGGAA
TTGTGAGCGGATAACAATTTCACACAGGAAACAGCTATGACCATGATTACGCCAAGCGCGCAATTAACCC
TCACTAAAGGGAACAAAAGCTGGAGCTGCAAGCTTAATGTAGTCTTATGCAATACTCTTGTAGTCTTGCA
ACATGGTAACGATGAGTTAGCAACATGCCTTACAAGGAGAGAAAAAGCACCGTGCATGCCGATTGGTGGA
AGTAAGGTGGTACGATCGTGCCTTATTAGGAAGGCAACAGACGGGTCTGACATGGATTGGACGAACCACT
GAATTGCCGCATTGCAGAGATATTGTATTTAAGTGCCTAGCTCGATACAATAAACGGGTCTCTCTGGTTA
GACCAGATCTGAGCCTGGGAGCTCTCTGGCTAACTAGGGAACCCACTGCTTAAGCCTCAATAAAGCTTGC
CTTGAGTGCTTCAAGTAGTGTGTGCCCGTCTGTTGTGTGACTCTGGTAACTAGAGATCCCTCAGACCCTT
TTAGTCAGTGTGGAAAATCTCTAGCAGTGGCGCCCGAACAGGGACCTGAAAGCGAAAGGGAAACCAGAGC
TCTCTCGACGCAGGACTCGGCTTGCTGAAGCGCGCACGGCAAGAGGCGAGGGGCGGCGACTGGTGAGTAC
GCCAAAAATTTTGACTAGCGGAGGCTAGAAGGAGAGAGATGGGTGCGAGAGCGTCAGTATTAAGCGGGGG
AGAATTAGATCGCGATGGGAAAAAATTCGGTTAAGGCCAGGGGGAAAGAAAAAATATAAATTAAAACATA
TAGTATGGGCAAGCAGGGAGCTAGAACGATTCGCAGTTAATCCTGGCCTGTTAGAAACATCAGAAGGCTG
TAGACAAATACTGGGACAGCTACAACCATCCCTTCAGACAGGATCAGAAGAACTTAGATCATTATATAAT
ACAGTAGCAACCCTCTATTGTGTGCATCAAAGGATAGAGATAAAAGACACCAAGGAAGCTTTAGACAAGA
TAGAGGAAGAGCAAAACAAAAGTAAGACCACCGCACAGCAAGCGGCCGCTGATCTTCAGACCTGGAGGAG
GAGATATGAGGGACAATTGGAGAAGTGAATTATATAAATATAAAGTAGTAAAAATTGAACCATTAGGAGT
AGCACCCACCAAGGCAAAGAGAAGAGTGGTGCAGAGAGAAAAAAGAGCAGTGGGAATAGGAGCTTTGTTC
CTTGGGTTCTTGGGAGCAGCAGGAAGCACTATGGGCGCAGCCTCAATGACGCTGACGGTACAGGCCAGAC
AATTATTGTCTGGTATAGTGCAGCAGCAGAACAATTTGCTGAGGGCTATTGAGGCGCAACAGCATCTGTT
GCAACTCACAGTCTGGGGCATCAAGCAGCTCCAGGCAAGAATCCTGGCTGTGGAAAGATACCTAAAGGAT
CAACAGCTCCTGGGGATTTGGGGTTGCTCTGGAAAACTCATTTGCACCACTGCTGTGCCTTGGAATGCTA
GTTGGAGTAATAAATCTCTGGAACAGATTTGGAATCACACGACCTGGATGGAGTGGGACAGAGAAATTAA
CAATTACACAAGCTTAATACACTCCTTAATTGAAGAATCGCAAAACCAGCAAGAAAAGAATGAACAAGAA
TTATTGGAATTAGATAAATGGGCAAGTTTGTGGAATTGGTTTAACATAACAAATTGGCTGTGGTATATAA
AATTATTCATAATGATAGTAGGAGGCTTGGTAGGTTTAAGAATAGTTTTTGCTGTACTTTCTATAGTGAA
TAGAGTTAGGCAGGGATATTCACCATTATCGTTTCAGACCCACCTCCCAACCCCGAGGGGACCCGACAGG
CCCGAAGGAATAGAAGAAGAAGGTGGAGAGAGAGACAGAGACAGATCCATTCGATTAGTGAACGGATCTC
GACGGTATCGGTTAACTTTTAAAAGAAAAGGGGGGATTGGGGGGTACAGTGCAGGGGAAAGAATAGTAGA
CATAATAGCAACAGACATACAAACTAAAGAATTACAAAAACAAATTACAAAAATTCAAAATTTTATCGAT
CACGAGACTAGCCTCGAGAAGCTTGATATCGAATTCCCACGGGGTTGGGGTTGCGCCTTTTCCAAGGCAG
CCCTGGGTTTGCGCAGGGACGCGGCTGCTCTGGGCGTGGTTCCGGGAAACGCAGCGGCGCCGACCCTGGG
TCTCGCACATTCTTCACGTCCGTTCGCAGCGTCACCCGGATCTTCGCCGCTACCCTTGTGGGCCCCCCGG
CGACGCTTCCTGCTCCGCCCCTAAGTCGGGAAGGTTCCTTGCGGTTCGCGGCGTGCCGGACGTGACAAAC
GGAAGCCGCACGTCTCACTAGTACCCTCGCAGACGGACAGCGCCAGGGAGCAATGGCAGCGCGCCGACCG
CGATGGGCTGTGGCCAATAGCGGCTGCTCAGCGGGGCGCGCCGAGAGCAGCGGCCGGGAAGGGGCGGTGC
GGGAGGCGGGGTGTGGGGCGGTAGTGTGGGCCCTGTTCCTGCCCGCGCGGTGTTCCGCATTCTGCAAGCC
TCCGGAGCGCACGTCGGCAGTCGGCTCCCTCGTTGACCGAATCACCGACCTCTCTCCCCAGGGGGATCCA
TGGTCTTCACACTCGAAGATTTCGTTGGGGACTGGCGACAGACAGCCGGCTACAACCTGGACCAAGTCCT
TGAACAGGGAGGTGTGTCCAGTTTGTTTCAGAATCTCGGGGTGTCCGTAACTCCGATCCAAAGGATTGTC
CTGAGCGGTGAAAATGGGCTGAAGATCGACATCCATGTCATCATCCCGTATGAAGGTCTGAGCGGCGACC
AAATGGGCCAGATCGAAAAAATTTTTAAGGTGGTGTACCCTGTGGATGATCATCACTTTAAGGTGATCCT
GCACTATGGCACACTGGTAATCGACGGGGTTACGCCGAACATGATCGACTATTTCGGACGGCCGTATGAA
GGCATCGCCGTGTTCGACGGCAAAAAGATCACTGTAACAGGGACCCTGTGGAACGGCAACAAAATTATCG
ACGAGCGCCTGATCAACCCCGACGGCTCCCTGCTGTTCCGAGTAACCATCAACGGAGTGACCGGCTGGCG
GCTGTGCGAACGCATTCTGGCGGTCGACATGGAAGATGCCAAAAACATTAAGAAGGGCCCAGCGCCATTC
TACCCACTCGAAGACGGGACCGCCGGCGAGCAGCTGCACAAAGCCATGAAGCGCTACGCCCTGGTGCCCG
GCACCATCGCCTTTACCGACGCACATATCGAGGTGGACATTACCTACGCCGAGTACTTCGAGATGAGCGT
TCGGCTGGCAGAAGCTATGAAGCGCTATGGGCTGAATACAAACCATCGGATCGTGGTGTGCAGCGAGAAT
AGCTTGCAGTTCTTCATGCCCGTGTTGGGTGCCCTGTTCATCGGTGTGGCTGTGGCCCCAGCTAACGACA
TCTACAACGAGCGCGAGCTGCTGAACAGCATGGGCATCAGCCAGCCCACCGTCGTATTCGTGAGCAAGAA
AGGGCTGCAAAAGATCCTCAACGTGCAAAAGAAGCTACCGATCATACAAAAGATCATCATCATGGATAGC
AAGACCGACTACCAGGGCTTCCAAAGCATGTACACCTTCGTGACTTCCCATTTGCCACCCGGCTTCAACG
AGTACGACTTCGTGCCCGAGAGCTTCGACCGGGACAAAACCATCGCCCTGATCATGAACAGTAGTGGCAG
TACCGGATTGCCCAAGGGCGTAGCCCTACCGCACCGCACCGCTTGTGTCCGATTCAGTCATGCCCGCGAC
CCCATCTTCGGCAACCAGATCATCCCCGACACCGCTATCCTCAGCGTGGTGCCATTTCACCACGGCTTCG
GCATGTTCACCACGCTGGGCTACTTGATCTGCGGCTTTCGGGTCGTGCTCATGTACCGCTTCGAGGAGGA
GCTATTCTTGCGCAGCTTGCAAGACTATAAGATTCAATCTGCCCTGCTGGTGCCCACACTATTTAGCTTC
TTCGCTAAGAGCACTCTCATCGACAAGTACGACCTAAGCAACTTGCACGAGATCGCCAGCGGCGGGGCGC
CGCTCAGCAAGGAGGTAGGTGAGGCCGTGGCCAAACGCTTCCACCTACCAGGCATCCGCCAGGGCTACGG
CCTGACAGAAACAACCAGCGCCATTCTGATCACCCCCGAAGGGGACGACAAGCCTGGCGCAGTAGGCAAG
GTGGTGCCCTTCTTCGAGGCTAAGGTGGTGGACTTGGACACCGGTAAGACACTGGGTGTGAACCAGCGCG
GCGAGCTGTGCGTCCGTGGCCCCATGATCATGAGCGGCTACGTTAACAACCCCGAGGCTACAAACGCTCT
CATCGACAAGGACGGCTGGCTGCACAGCGGCGACATCGCCTACTGGGACGAGGACGAGCACTTCTTCATC
GTGGACCGGCTGAAGAGCCTGATCAAATACAAGGGCTACCAGGTAGCCCCAGCCGAACTGGAGAGCATCC
TGCTGCAACACCCCAACATCTTCGACGCCGGGGTCGCCGGCCTGCCCGACGACGATGCCGGCGAGCTGCC
CGCCGCAGTCGTCGTGCTGGAACACGGTAAAACCATGACCGAGAAGGAGATCGTGGACTATGTGGCCAGC
CAGGTTACAACCGCCAAGAAGCTGCGCGGTGGTGTTGTGTTCGTGGACGAGGTGCCTAAAGGACTGACCG
GCAAGTTGGACGCCCGCAAGATCCGCGAGATTCTCATTAAGGCCAAGAAGGGCGGCAAGATCGCCGTGAA
TTGGCCTCCAAAAAAGAAGAGAAAGGTAATCGATGGAAGCGGAGCTACTAACTTCAGCCTGCTGAAGCAG
GCTGGAGACGTGGAGGAGAACCCTGGACCTTCTAGA
[378 nt withheld, positions 8239-8616]
GATCCGATGGTGAGCAAGGGCGAGGAGGATAACATGGCCATCATCAAGGAGTTCATGCGCTTCAAGGTGC
ACATGGAGGGCTCCGTGAACGGCCACGAGTTCGAGATCGAGGGCGAGGGCGAGGGCCGCCCCTACGAGGG
CACCCAGACCGCCAAGCTGAAGGTGACCAAGGGTGGCCCCCTGCCCTTCGCCTGGGACATCCTGTCCCCT
CAGTTCATGTACGGCTCCAAGGCCTACGTGAAGCACCCCGCCGACATCCCCGACTACTTGAAGCTGTCCT
TCCCCGAGGGCTTCAAGTGGGAGCGCGTGATGAACTTCGAGGACGGCGGCGTGGTGACCGTGACCCAGGA
CTCCTCCCTGCAGGACGGCGAGTTCATCTACAAGGTGAAGCTGCGCGGCACCAACTTCCCCTCCGACGGC
CCCGTAATGCAGAAGAAGACCATGGGCTGGGAGGCCTCCTCCGAGCGGATGTACCCCGAGGACGGCGCCC
TGAAGGGCGAGATCAAGCAGAGGCTGAAGCTGAAGGACGGCGGCCACTACGACGCTGAGGTCAAGACCAC
CTACAAGGCCAAGAAGCCCGTGCAGCTGCCCGGCGCCTACAACGTCAACATCAAGTTGGACATCACCTCC
CACAACGAGGACTACACCATCGTGGAACAGTACGAACGCGCCGAGGGCCGCCACTCCACCGGCGGCATGG
ACGAGCTGTACAAGTAACCCGGGAGAATAAGGACCGCCCCTCTCCCTCCCCCCCCCCTAACGTTACTGGC
CGAAGCCGCTTGGAATAAGGCCGGTGTGCGTTTGTCTATATGTTATTTTCCACCATATTGCCGTCTTTTG
GCAATGTGAGGGCCCGGAAACCTGGCCCTGTCTTCTTGACGAGCATTCCTAGGGGTCTTTCCCCTCTCGC
CAAAGGAATGCAAGGTCTGTTGAATGTCGTGAAGGAAGCAGTTCCTCTGGAAGCTTCTTGAAGACAAACA
ACGTCTGTAGCGACCCTTTGCAGGCAGCGGAACCCCCCACCTGGCGACAGGTGCCTCTGCGGCCAAAAGC
CACGTGTATAAGATACACCTGCAAAGGCGGCACAACCCCAGTGCCACGTTGTGAGTTGGATAGTTGTGGA
AAGAGTCAAATGGCTCTCCTCAAGCGTATTCAACAAGGGGCTGAAGGATGCCCAGAAGGTACCCCATTGT
ATGGGATCTGATCTGGGGCCTCGGTACACATGCTTTACATGTGTTTAGTCGAGGTTAAAAAAACGTCTAG
GCCCCCCGAACCACGGGGACGTGGTTTTCCTTTGAAAAACACGATGATAATATGGCCACAACCATGAAAA
AGCCTGAACTCACCGCGACGTCTGTCGAGAAGTTTCTGATCGAAAAGTTCGACAGCGTCTCCGACCTGAT
GCAGCTCTCGGAGGGCGAAGAATCTCGTGCTTTCAGCTTCGATGTAGGAGGGCGTGGATATGTCCTGCGG
GTAAATAGCTGCGCCGATGGTTTCTACAAAGATCGTTATGTTTATCGGCACTTTGCATCGGCCGCGCTCC
CGATTCCGGAAGTGCTTGACATTGGGGAATTCAGCGAGAGCCTGACCTATTGCATCTCCCGCCGTGCACA
GGGTGTCACGTTGCAAGACCTGCCTGAAACCGAACTGCCCGCTGTTCTGCAGCCGGTCGCGGAGGCCATG
GATGCGATCGCTGCGGCCGATCTTAGCCAGACGAGCGGGTTCGGCCCATTCGGACCGCAAGGAATCGGTC
AATACACTACATGGCGTGATTTCATATGCGCGATTGCTGATCCCCATGTGTATCACTGGCAAACTGTGAT
GGACGACACCGTCAGTGCGTCCGTCGCGCAGGCTCTCGATGAGCTGATGCTTTGGGCCGAGGACTGCCCC
GAAGTCCGGCACCTCGTGCACGCGGATTTCGGCTCCAACAATGTCCTGACGGACAATGGCCGCATAACAG
CGGTCATTGACTGGAGCGAGGCGATGTTCGGGGATTCCCAATACGAGGTCGCCAACATCTTCTTCTGGAG
GCCGTGGTTGGCTTGTATGGAGCAGCAGACGCGCTACTTCGAGCGGAGGCATCCGGAGCTTGCAGGATCG
CCGCGGCTCCGGGCGTATATGCTCCGCATTGGTCTTGACCAACTCTATCAGAGCTTGGTTGACGGCAATT
TCGATGATGCAGCTTGGGCGCAGGGTCGATGCGACGCAATCGTCCGATCCGGAGCCGGGACTGTCGGGCG
TACACAAATCGCCCGCAGAAGCGCGGCCGTCTGGACCGATGGCTGTGTAGAAGTACTCGCCGATAGTGGA
AACCGACGCCCCAGCACTCGTCCGAGGGCAAAGGAATAGTAAGCTAGCTCGACAATCAACCTCTGGATTA
CAAAATTTGTGAAAGATTGACTGGTATTCTTAACTATGTTGCTCCTTTTACGCTATGTGGATACGCTGCT
TTAATGCCTTTGTATCATGCTATTGCTTCCCGTATGGCTTTCATTTTCTCCTCCTTGTATAAATCCTGGT
TGCTGTCTCTTTATGAGGAGTTGTGGCCCGTTGTCAGGCAACGTGGCGTGGTGTGCACTGTGTTTGCTGA
CGCAACCCCCACTGGTTGGGGCATTGCCACCACCTGTCAGCTCCTTTCCGGGACTTTCGCTTTCCCCCTC
CCTATTGCCACGGCGGAACTCATCGCCGCCTGCCTTGCCCGCTGCTGGACAGGGGCTCGGCTGTTGGGCA
CTGACAATTCCGTGGTGTTGTCGGGGAAGCTGACGTCCTTTCCATGGCTGCTCGCCTGTGTTGCCACCTG
GATTCTGCGCGGGACGTCCTTCTGCTACGTCCCTTCGGCCCTCAATCCAGCGGACCTTCCTTCCCGCGGC
CTGCTGCCGGCTCTGCGGCCTCTTCCGCGTCTTCGCCTTCGCCCTCAGACGAGTCGGATCTCCCTTTGGG
CCGCCTCCCCGCCTGGAATTCGAGCTCGGTACCTTTAAGACCAATGACTTACAAGGCAGCTGTAGATCTT
AGCCACTTTTTAAAAGAAAAGGGGGGAC
Features (pLannotate 1.2.2; 32 found; start..end, strand, type, name):
      1..234     +  LTR            3' LTR (ΔU3): self-inactivating 3' long terminal repeat (LTR) from HIV-1
    306..427     +  polyA_signal   SV40 poly(A) signal: SV40 polyadenylation signal
    446..581     +  rep_origin     SV40 ori: SV40 origin of replication
    614..632     -  promoter       T7 promoter: promoter for bacteriophage T7 RNA polymerase
    640..795     +  CDS            lacZα (fragment): LacZα fragment of β-galactosidase; lacZ fragment
    803..1258    +  rep_origin     f1 ori (sequence partly withheld): f1 bacteriophage origin of replication; arrow indicates direction of (+) strand synthesis
   1287..1391    +  promoter       AmpR promoter: bla
   1392..2252    +  CDS            AmpR: β-lactamase; bla; confers resistance to ampicillin, carbenicillin, and related antibiotics
   2423..3011    +  rep_origin     ori: high-copy-number ColE1/pMB1/pBR322/pUC origin of replication
   3194..3286    +  CDS            lacI (fragment): lac repressor; lacI; The lac repressor binds to the lac operator to inhibit transcription in E. coli. This inhibition can be relieved by adding lactose or isopropyl-β-D-thiogalactopyranoside (IPTG).
   3299..3320    +  protein_bind   CAP binding site: CAP binding activates transcription in the presence of cAMP. E. coli catabolite activator protein
   3335..3365    +  promoter       lac promoter: promoter for the E. coli lac operon
   3369..3391    +  protein_bind   lac operator (fragment): The lac repressor binds to the lac operator to inhibit transcription in E. coli. This inhibition can be relieved by adding lactose or isopropyl-β-D-thiogalactopyranoside (IPTG). lac repressor encoded by lacI
   3434..3452    +  promoter       T3 promoter: promoter for bacteriophage T3 RNA polymerase
   3480..3701    +  promoter       RSV promoter: Rous sarcoma virus enhancer/promoter
   3708..3888    +  LTR            5' LTR (truncated): truncated 5' long terminal repeat (LTR) from HIV-1
   3932..4057    +  misc_feature   HIV-1 Ψ: packaging signal of human immunodeficiency virus type 1
   4041..4404    +  CDS            HIV-1 gag (fragment): gag protein from human immunodeficiency virus 1; gag
   4499..4835    +  ncRNA          RRE: Accession: RF00036 - HIV Rev response element
   5160..5260    +  CDS            Rev (fragment): human immunodeficiency virus 1 (HIV-1) Rev protein; rev; enhances nuclear export of unspliced and incompletely spliced viral mRNAs
   5279..5396    +  misc_feature   cPPT/CTS: central polypurine tract and central termination sequence of HIV-1
   5416..5439    -  misc_feature   MCS (fragment): pBluescript multiple cloning site
   5443..5953    +  promoter       hPGK promoter: human phosphoglycerate kinase 1 promoter
   5962..6474    +  CDS            Nluc: NanoLuc® luciferase human codon-optimized
   6481..8130    +  CDS            luciferase: firefly luciferase synthetic luc2 version of the luciferase gene
   8140..8160    +  CDS            SV40 NLS: nuclear localization signal of SV40 (simian virus 40) large T antigen
   8239..8616    +  CDS            H2B (sequence withheld): human histone H2B; HIST1H2BJ
   8623..9330    +  CDS            mCherry: mCherry is a basic (constitutively fluorescent) red fluorescent protein published in 2004, derived from Discosoma sp.. It is reported to be a very rapidly-maturing monomer with low acid sensitivity.
   9353..9939    +  misc_feature   IRES2: internal ribosome entry site (IRES) of the encephalomyocarditis virus (EMCV)
   9940..10965   +  CDS            HygR: aminoglycoside phosphotransferase from E. coli; aph(4)-Ia; confers resistance to hygromycin
  10980..11568   +  misc_feature   WPRE: woodchuck hepatitis virus posttranscriptional regulatory element
  11585..11653   +  CDS            nef (fragment): NEF_HV1Z2 - Experimental evidence at protein level: Swiss-Prot protein existence level 1. Extracellular Nef protein targets CD4(+) T-lymphocytes for apoptosis by interacting with CXCR4 surface receptors. From Human immunodeficiency virus type 1 group M subtype D (isolate Z2/CDC-Z34) (HIV-1).
