[The description below was written by a language model from this plasmid's Addgene catalogue record and pLannotate feature annotations shown in this document.]
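Description:
pLV-pGK-Nluc-Fluc-NLS-P2A-H2B-mCherry-IRES-Hygro is a self-inactivating HIV-1-based lentiviral transfer plasmid of about 11.7 kb built on a pLV backbone. It is maintained in E. coli through a high-copy ColE1/pUC-type origin and ampicillin resistance, and also carries an f1 origin, an SV40 origin and leftover pBluescript-type lac/T7/T3 elements. The viral genome is transcribed from an RSV promoter fused to a truncated 5' LTR. It contains the Ψ packaging signal with a gag fragment, the RRE for Rev-dependent export, cPPT/CTS, WPRE and a ΔU3 3' LTR followed by an SV40 polyadenylation signal. This RSV-driven layout is typical of third-generation vectors that depend on packaging functions supplied in trans.

The roughly 5 kb synthetic insert is a single transcription unit driven by the human PGK promoter. Its first open reading frame fuses NanoLuc to firefly luciferase (luc2) and ends in an SV40 nuclear localization signal, so the two luciferases are made in a fixed one-to-one ratio and accumulate in the nucleus. According to the construct name, a P2A self-cleaving peptide follows. It is not annotated in the feature tables, but it would fall in the short gap before the H2B coding sequence. P2A separates the luciferase fusion from human histone H2B-mCherry, which labels chromatin red. An EMCV IRES then drives translation of the hygromycin resistance gene for selection of transduced mammalian cells. The stated use is constitutive expression of the fusion to calibrate NanoLuc signal against firefly luciferase signal, in the context of quantitative gene expression measurements in single living cells. The repository-sequenced and depositor sequences differ by only a few bases in length and carry the same set of annotated features.
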