Addgene plasmid #115684: pLV-pGK-Nluc-Fluc-NLS-P2A-H2B-mCherry-IRES-Hygro
Purpose: NanoLuc-Firefly Luciferase fusion with constitutive nuclear expression for calibration of Nanoluc signal to Firefly Luciferase signal. H2B-mCherry marks chromatin with red fluorescence.
Depositing lab: David Suter. Depositing organization: Swiss Federal Institute of Technology (EPFL). Publication: A novel method for quantitative measurements of gene expression in single living cells. Mandic A, Strebinger D, Regali C, Phillips NE, Suter DM. Methods. 2017 May 1;120:65-75. doi: 10.1016/j.ymeth.2017.04.008. Epub 2017 Apr 27. PubMed 28456689.
Backbone
  Vector backbone: pLV
  Vector type: Lentiviral
  Selectable markers: Hygromycin
Growth in bacteria
  Bacterial resistance: Ampicillin, 100 μg/mL
  Growth temperature: 30°C
  Growth strain: NEB Stable
  Copy number: Unknown
Gene/Insert
  Gene/Insert name: Nluc-Fluc-NLS-P2A-H2B-mCherry-IRES-Hygro
  Species: Synthetic
  Insert size (bp): 5010
  Cloning method: Unknown
  Sequencing primers: 5′ Unknown
Terms and licenses: Academic/Nonprofit Terms; Industry Terms: Not Available to Industry
How to cite: pLV-pGK-Nluc-Fluc-NLS-P2A-H2B-mCherry-IRES-Hygro was a gift from David Suter (Addgene plasmid # 115684 ; http://n2t.net/addgene:115684 ; RRID:Addgene_115684)
